Addgene plasmid #44723: pDN-D2irG4kwh
Depositing lab: Gabor Balazsi. Depositing organization: University of Texas MD Anderson Cancer Center. Publication: Transferring a synthetic gene circuit from yeast to mammalian cells. Nevozhay D, Zal T, Balazsi G. Nat Commun. 2013 Feb 5;4:1451. doi: 10.1038/ncomms2471. PubMed 23385595.
Backbone
  Vector backbone: pcDNA4/TO
  Backbone manufacturer: Invitrogen
  Backbone size w/o insert (bp): 5078
  Total vector size (bp): 7446
  Modifications to backbone: CMV-2xtetO promoter replaced with pCMV-D2i promoter. Rabbit β-globin intron and WPRE inserted before and after insert, respectively.
  Vector type: Mammalian Expression, Synthetic Biology ; Expression regulator/reporter
  Selectable markers: Zeocin
Growth in bacteria
  Bacterial resistance: Ampicillin, 100 μg/mL
  Growth temperature: 37°C
  Growth strain: XL10 Gold
  Copy number: Unknown
Gene/Insert 1
  Gene/Insert name: pCMV-D2i promoter (alt name: Modified CMV-based synthetic promoter containing two tetO2 sites)
  Species: Synthetic
  Insert size (bp): 672
  Mutation: Initiator motif (Inr) displaced relative to pCMV-2xtetO (returned to its natural position). Two tetO2 sites flanking Inr motif.
  Promoter: pCMV-D2i
  Cloning method: Restriction Enzyme; 5′ cloning site SpeI (not destroyed); 3′ cloning site AflII (not destroyed)
  Sequencing primers: 5′ Amp-R; 3′ Bglob-intron-R (TTTGCCCCCTCCATATAACA)
Gene/Insert 2
  Gene/Insert name: EGFP (alt name: Enhanced green fluorescent protein)
  Species: H. sapiens (human), Synthetic
  Insert size (bp): 1815
  Mutation: Region around the ATG translation start codon converted to the consensus Kozak sequence; sequence optimized for mammalian codon bias
  Tag / fusion protein: Rabbit β-globin intron II (N terminal on insert); WPRE (C terminal on insert)
  Cloning method: Restriction Enzyme; 5′ cloning site BamHI (not destroyed); 3′ cloning site XhoI (not destroyed)
  Sequencing primers: 5′ Bglob-intron-F (ctggtcatcatcctgccttt); CMV-F; 3′ WPRE-R; BGH-rev
Resource information
  A portion of this plasmid was derived from a plasmid made by: Mammalian codon optimized variant of eGFP gene from the pIRES2-EGFP plasmid (Clontech). Rabbit β-globin intron II-containing fragment from plasmid pcDNA6/TR (Invitrogen). Fragment containing WPRE from plasmid pLVX-DD-tdTomato (Clontech). Modified CMV-based synthetic promoter pCMV-D2i synthesized de novo (Bio Basic Inc., Markham, Ontario, Canada).
Terms and licenses: Academic/Nonprofit Terms; Industry Terms: Not Available to Industry
How to cite: pDN-D2irG4kwh was a gift from Gabor Balazsi (Addgene plasmid # 44723 ; http://n2t.net/addgene:44723 ; RRID:Addgene_44723)
