[The description below was written by a language model from this plasmid's Addgene catalogue record and pLannotate feature annotations shown in this document.]
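Description:
pDN-D2irG4kwh is a mammalian expression and synthetic-biology reporter plasmid built on the pcDNA4/TO backbone. It is propagated in E. coli through a high-copy ColE1/pUC-type origin with ampicillin resistance (bla under its own promoter). It also carries an f1 origin. For selection in mammalian cells it has a Zeocin resistance cassette: the Sh ble gene is preceded by the SV40 enhancer/early promoter and the bacterial EM7 promoter, and followed by an SV40 polyadenylation signal.

The payload is a tetracycline-repressor-responsive EGFP reporter. The original CMV-2xtetO promoter of the backbone was replaced with pCMV-D2i, a de novo synthesized CMV-based promoter. In this promoter the initiator (Inr) motif has been returned to its natural position and is flanked by two tetO2 operator sites. The feature table accordingly shows the CMV enhancer and promoter followed by short tet-operator-like matches. Downstream lies the rabbit β-globin intron II, then a mammalian codon-optimized EGFP with a consensus Kozak context. A WPRE and the bovine growth hormone polyadenylation signal follow the coding sequence. The intron and WPRE are standard elements that enhance transcript processing and expression. The tetO2 sites allow TetR binding to repress transcription, which a tetracycline-class inducer would relieve. No TetR gene is annotated in this plasmid, so the repressor would have to be supplied separately.

The associated work concerns transferring a synthetic gene circuit from yeast to mammalian cells, which is consistent with use as a regulated fluorescent readout or promoter-characterization construct. The catalogue lists a total size of 7446 bp, whereas the annotated depositor sequence is 6780 nt; the record does not explain this difference.
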