Features (pLannotate 1.2.2; 25 found; start..end, strand, type, name):
     28..80      -  misc_feature   bom (fragment): basis of mobility region from pBR322
    235..614     +  enhancer       CMV enhancer: human cytomegalovirus immediate early enhancer
    615..813     +  promoter       CMV promoter: human cytomegalovirus (CMV) immediate early promoter
    812..833     +  promoter       PLtetO-1 promoter (fragment): modified phage lambda PL promoter with tet operator sites (Lutz and Bujard, 1997)
    839..858     +  promoter       tight TRE promoter (fragment): Tet-responsive promoter PTight, consisting of seven tet operator sequences followed by the minimal CMV promoter
    925..949     +  misc_feature   MCS (fragment): pUC18/19 multiple cloning site
    950..1010    +  promoter       SV40 promoter (fragment): SV40 early promoter
   1041..1613    +  intron         β-globin intron: intron from rabbit β-globin gene
   1631..2350    +  CDS            EGFP: the original enhanced GFP (Yang et al., 1996) mammalian codon-optimized
   2365..2753    +  misc_feature   WPRE: woodchuck hepatitis virus posttranscriptional regulatory element
   2797..3021    +  polyA_signal   bGH poly(A) signal: bovine growth hormone polyadenylation signal
   3025..3046    +  promoter       SV40 promoter (fragment): SV40 enhancer and early promoter
   3067..3495    +  rep_origin     f1 ori (sequence partly withheld): f1 bacteriophage origin of replication; arrow indicates direction of (+) strand synthesis
   3509..3838    +  promoter       SV40 promoter: SV40 enhancer and early promoter
   3886..3933    +  promoter       EM7 promoter: synthetic bacterial promoter&nbsp
   3952..4326    +  CDS            BleoR: antibiotic-binding protein; Sh ble from Streptoalloteichus hindustanus; confers resistance to bleomycin, phleomycin, and Zeocin™
   4336..4461    +  CDS            ble (fragment): BLE_KLEPN - Experimental evidence at protein level: Swiss-Prot protein existence level 1. Binding protein with a strong affinity to the bleomycin family of antibiotics. Binds to CL990; an antimitotic-antibiotic compound. From Klebsiella pneumoniae.
   4456..4577    +  polyA_signal   SV40 poly(A) signal: SV40 polyadenylation signal
   4650..4666    -  protein_bind   lac operator: The lac repressor binds to the lac operator to inhibit transcription in E. coli. This inhibition can be relieved by adding lactose or isopropyl-β-D-thiogalactopyranoside (IPTG). lac repressor encoded by lacI
   4674..4704    -  promoter       lac promoter: promoter for the E. coli lac operon
   4719..4740    -  protein_bind   CAP binding site: CAP binding activates transcription in the presence of cAMP. E. coli catabolite activator protein
   4753..4845    -  CDS            lacI (fragment): lac repressor; lacI; The lac repressor binds to the lac operator to inhibit transcription in E. coli. This inhibition can be relieved by adding lactose or isopropyl-β-D-thiogalactopyranoside (IPTG).
   5028..5613    -  rep_origin     ori: high-copy-number ColE1/pMB1/pBR322/pUC origin of replication
   5784..6644    -  CDS            AmpR: β-lactamase; bla; confers resistance to ampicillin, carbenicillin, and related antibiotics
   6645..6749    -  promoter       AmpR promoter: bla
>Addgene plasmid #44723 | pDN-D2irG4kwh | depositor full sequence | sequence record 61264 | pDN-D2irG4kwh sequence 6780 bps
GACGGATCGGGAGATCTCCCGATCCCCTATGGTGCACTCTCAGTACAATCTGCTCTGATGCCGCATAGTT
AAGCCAGTATCTGCTCCCTGCTTGTGTGTTGGAGGTCGCTGAGTAGTGCGCGAGCAAAATTTAAGCTACA
ACAAGGCAAGGCTTGACCGACAATTGCATGAAGAATCTGCTTAGGGTTAGGCGTTTTGCGCTGCTTCGCG
ATGTACGGGCCAGATATACGCGTTGACATTGATTATTGACTAGTTATTAATAGTAATCAATTACGGGGTC
ATTAGTTCATAGCCCATATATGGAGTTCCGCGTTACATAACTTACGGTAAATGGCCCGCCTGGCTGACCG
CCCAACGACCCCCGCCCATTGACGTCAATAATGACGTATGTTCCCATAGTAACGCCAATAGGGACTTTCC
ATTGACGTCAATGGGTGGAGTATTTACGGTAAACTGCCCACTTGGCAGTACATCAAGTGTATCATATGCC
AAGTACGCCCCCTATTGACGTCAATGACGGTAAATGGCCCGCCTGGCATTATGCCCAGTACATGACCTTA
TGGGACTTTCCTACTTGGCAGTACATCTACGTATTAGTCATCGCTATTACCATGGTGATGCGGTTTTGGC
AGTACATCAATGGGCGTGGATAGCGGTTTGACTCACGGGGATTTCCAAGTCTCCACCCCATTGACGTCAA
TGGGAGTTTGTTTTGGCACCAAAATCAACGGGACTTTCCAAAATGTCGTAACAACTCCGCCCCATTGACG
CAAATGGGCGGTAGGCGTGTACGGTGGGAGGTCTATATAAGCATCCCTATCAGTGATAGAGATCAGATCT
CCCTATCAGTGATAGAGAGCTGTTTTGACCTCCATAGAAGACACCGGGACCGATCCAGCCTCCGGACTCT
AGCGTTTAAACTTAAGCTTGGTACCCGGGGATCCTCTAGGGCCTCTGAGCTATTCCAGAAGTAGTGAAGA
GGCTTTTTTGGAGGCCTAGGCTTTTGCAAAAAGCTCCGGATCGATCCTGAGAACTTCAGGGTGAGTTTGG
GGACCCTTGATTGTTCTTTCTTTTTCGCTATTGTAAAATTCATGTTATATGGAGGGGGCAAAGTTTTCAG
GGTGTTGTTTAGAATGGGAAGATGTCCCTTGTATCACCATGGACCCTCATGATAATTTTGTTTCTTTCAC
TTTCTACTCTGTTGACAACCATTGTCTCCTCTTATTTTCTTTTCATTTTCTGTAACTTTTTCGTTAAACT
TTAGCTTGCATTTGTAACGAATTTTTAAATTCACTTTTGTTTATTTGTCAGATTGTAAGTACTTTCTCTA
ATCACTTTTTTTTCAAGGCAATCAGGGTATATTATATTGTACTTCAGCACAGTTTTAGAGAACAATTGTT
ATAATTAAATGATAAGGTAGAATATTTCTGCATATAAATTCTGGCTGGCGTGGAAATATTCTTATTGGTA
GAAACAACTACATCCTGGTCATCATCCTGCCTTTCTCTTTATGGTTACAATGATATACACTGTTTGAGAT
GAGGATAAAATACTCTGAGTCCAAACCGGGCCCCTCTGCTAACCATGTTCATGCCTTCTTCTTTTTCCTA
CAGGTCCTGCAGGCGCCACCATGGTGAGCAAGGGCGAGGAGCTGTTCACCGGGGTGGTGCCCATCCTGGT
CGAGCTGGACGGCGACGTAAACGGCCACAAGTTCAGCGTGTCCGGCGAGGGCGAGGGCGATGCCACCTAC
GGCAAGCTGACCCTGAAGTTCATCTGCACCACCGGCAAGCTGCCCGTGCCCTGGCCCACCCTCGTGACCA
CCCTGACCTACGGCGTGCAGTGCTTCAGCCGCTACCCCGACCACATGAAGCAGCACGACTTCTTCAAGTC
CGCCATGCCCGAAGGCTACGTCCAGGAGCGCACCATCTTCTTCAAGGACGACGGCAACTACAAGACCCGC
GCCGAGGTGAAGTTCGAGGGCGACACCCTGGTGAACCGCATCGAGCTGAAGGGCATCGACTTCAAGGAGG
ACGGCAACATCCTGGGGCACAAGCTGGAGTACAACTACAACAGCCACAACGTCTATATCATGGCCGACAA
GCAGAAGAACGGCATCAAGGTGAACTTCAAGATCCGCCACAACATCGAGGACGGCAGCGTGCAGCTCGCC
GACCACTACCAGCAGAACACCCCCATCGGCGACGGCCCCGTGCTGCTGCCCGACAACCACTACCTGAGCA
CCCAGTCCGCCCTGAGCAAAGACCCCAACGAGAAGCGCGATCACATGGTCCTGCTGGAGTTCGTGACCGC
CGCCGGGATCACTCTCGGCATGGACGAGCTGTACAAGTAAACCGGTGCGGCCGCAATCAACCTCTGGATT
ACAAAATTTGTGAAAGATTGACTGGTATTCTTAACTATGTTGCTCCTTTTACGCTATGTGGATACGCTGC
TTTAATGCCTTTGTATCATGCTATTGCTTCCCGTATGGCTTTCATTTTCTCCTCCTTGTATAAATCCTGG
TTGCTGTCTCTTTATGAGGAGTTGTGGCCCGTTGTCAGGCAACGTGGCGTGGTGTGCACTGTGTTTGCTG
ACGCAACCCCCACTGGTTGGGGCATTGCCACCACCTGTCAGCTCCTTTCCGGGACTTTCGCTTTCCCCCT
CCCTATTGCCACGGCGGAACTCATCGCCGCCTGCCTTGCCCGCTGCTGGACAGGGGCTCGGCTGTTGGGC
ACTGACAATTCCGTGGTGTTGTCCTCGAGTCTAGAGGGCCCGTTTAAACCCGCTGATCAGCCTCGACTGT
GCCTTCTAGTTGCCAGCCATCTGTTGTTTGCCCCTCCCCCGTGCCTTCCTTGACCCTGGAAGGTGCCACT
CCCACTGTCCTTTCCTAATAAAATGAGGAAATTGCATCGCATTGTCTGAGTAGGTGTCATTCTATTCTGG
GGGGTGGGGTGGGGCAGGACAGCAAGGGGGAGGATTGGGAAGACAATAGCAGGCATGCTGGGGATGCGGT
GGGCTCTATGGCTTCTGAGGCGGAAAGAACCAGCTGGGGCTCTAGGGGGTATCCCC
[124 nt withheld, positions 3067-3190]
C
[91 nt withheld, positions 3192-3282]
A
[49 nt withheld, positions 3284-3332]
CCTTTGACGTTGGAGTCCACGTTCTTT
[37 nt withheld, positions 3360-3396]
ACCCTATCTCGGTCTATTCTTTTGATTTATAAGGGATTTTGCCGATTTCGGCCTATTGGTTAAAAAATGA
GCTGATTTAACAAAAATTTAACGCGAATTAATTCTGTGGAATGTGTGTCAGTTAGGGTGTGGAAAGTCCC
CAGGCTCCCCAGCAGGCAGAAGTATGCAAAGCATGCATCTCAATTAGTCAGCAACCAGGTGTGGAAAGTC
CCCAGGCTCCCCAGCAGGCAGAAGTATGCAAAGCATGCATCTCAATTAGTCAGCAACCATAGTCCCGCCC
CTAACTCCGCCCATCCCGCCCCTAACTCCGCCCAGTTCCGCCCATTCTCCGCCCCATGGCTGACTAATTT
TTTTTATTTATGCAGAGGCCGAGGCCGCCTCTGCCTCTGAGCTATTCCAGAAGTAGTGAGGAGGCTTTTT
TGGAGGCCTAGGCTTTTGCAAAAAGCTCCCGGGAGCTTGTATATCCATTTTCGGATCTGATCAGCACGTG
TTGACAATTAATCATCGGCATAGTATATCGGCATAGTATAATACGACAAGGTGAGGAACTAAACCATGGC
CAAGTTGACCAGTGCCGTTCCGGTGCTCACCGCGCGCGACGTCGCCGGAGCGGTCGAGTTCTGGACCGAC
CGGCTCGGGTTCTCCCGGGACTTCGTGGAGGACGACTTCGCCGGTGTGGTCCGGGACGACGTGACCCTGT
TCATCAGCGCGGTCCAGGACCAGGTGGTGCCGGACAACACCCTGGCCTGGGTGTGGGTGCGCGGCCTGGA
CGAGCTGTACGCCGAGTGGTCGGAGGTCGTGTCCACGAACTTCCGGGACGCCTCCGGGCCGGCCATGACC
GAGATCGGCGAGCAGCCGTGGGGGCGGGAGTTCGCCCTGCGCGACCCGGCCGGCAACTGCGTGCACTTCG
TGGCCGAGGAGCAGGACTGACACGTGCTACGAGATTTCGATTCCACCGCCGCCTTCTATGAAAGGTTGGG
CTTCGGAATCGTTTTCCGGGACGCCGGCTGGATGATCCTCCAGCGCGGGGATCTCATGCTGGAGTTCTTC
GCCCACCCCAACTTGTTTATTGCAGCTTATAATGGTTACAAATAAAGCAATAGCATCACAAATTTCACAA
ATAAAGCATTTTTTTCACTGCATTCTAGTTGTGGTTTGTCCAAACTCATCAATGTATCTTATCATGTCTG
TATACCGTCGACCTCTAGCTAGAGCTTGGCGTAATCATGGTCATAGCTGTTTCCTGTGTGAAATTGTTAT
CCGCTCACAATTCCACACAACATACGAGCCGGAAGCATAAAGTGTAAAGCCTGGGGTGCCTAATGAGTGA
GCTAACTCACATTAATTGCGTTGCGCTCACTGCCCGCTTTCCAGTCGGGAAACCTGTCGTGCCAGCTGCA
TTAATGAATCGGCCAACGCGCGGGGAGAGGCGGTTTGCGTATTGGGCGCTCTTCCGCTTCCTCGCTCACT
GACTCGCTGCGCTCGGTCGTTCGGCTGCGGCGAGCGGTATCAGCTCACTCAAAGGCGGTAATACGGTTAT
CCACAGAATCAGGGGATAACGCAGGAAAGAACATGTGAGCAAAAGGCCAGCAAAAGGCCAGGAACCGTAA
AAAGGCCGCGTTGCTGGCGTTTTTCCATAGGCTCCGCCCCCCTGACGAGCATCACAAAAATCGACGCTCA
AGTCAGAGGTGGCGAAACCCGACAGGACTATAAAGATACCAGGCGTTTCCCCCTGGAAGCTCCCTCGTGC
GCTCTCCTGTTCCGACCCTGCCGCTTACCGGATACCTGTCCGCCTTTCTCCCTTCGGGAAGCGTGGCGCT
TTCTCATAGCTCACGCTGTAGGTATCTCAGTTCGGTGTAGGTCGTTCGCTCCAAGCTGGGCTGTGTGCAC
GAACCCCCCGTTCAGCCCGACCGCTGCGCCTTATCCGGTAACTATCGTCTTGAGTCCAACCCGGTAAGAC
ACGACTTATCGCCACTGGCAGCAGCCACTGGTAACAGGATTAGCAGAGCGAGGTATGTAGGCGGTGCTAC
AGAGTTCTTGAAGTGGTGGCCTAACTACGGCTACACTAGAAGAACAGTATTTGGTATCTGCGCTCTGCTG
AAGCCAGTTACCTTCGGAAAAAGAGTTGGTAGCTCTTGATCCGGCAAACAAACCACCGCTGGTAGCGGTT
TTTTTGTTTGCAAGCAGCAGATTACGCGCAGAAAAAAAGGATCTCAAGAAGATCCTTTGATCTTTTCTAC
GGGGTCTGACGCTCAGTGGAACGAAAACTCACGTTAAGGGATTTTGGTCATGAGATTATCAAAAAGGATC
TTCACCTAGATCCTTTTAAATTAAAAATGAAGTTTTAAATCAATCTAAAGTATATATGAGTAAACTTGGT
CTGACAGTTACCAATGCTTAATCAGTGAGGCACCTATCTCAGCGATCTGTCTATTTCGTTCATCCATAGT
TGCCTGACTCCCCGTCGTGTAGATAACTACGATACGGGAGGGCTTACCATCTGGCCCCAGTGCTGCAATG
ATACCGCGAGACCCACGCTCACCGGCTCCAGATTTATCAGCAATAAACCAGCCAGCCGGAAGGGCCGAGC
GCAGAAGTGGTCCTGCAACTTTATCCGCCTCCATCCAGTCTATTAATTGTTGCCGGGAAGCTAGAGTAAG
TAGTTCGCCAGTTAATAGTTTGCGCAACGTTGTTGCCATTGCTACAGGCATCGTGGTGTCACGCTCGTCG
TTTGGTATGGCTTCATTCAGCTCCGGTTCCCAACGATCAAGGCGAGTTACATGATCCCCCATGTTGTGCA
AAAAAGCGGTTAGCTCCTTCGGTCCTCCGATCGTTGTCAGAAGTAAGTTGGCCGCAGTGTTATCACTCAT
GGTTATGGCAGCACTGCATAATTCTCTTACTGTCATGCCATCCGTAAGATGCTTTTCTGTGACTGGTGAG
TACTCAACCAAGTCATTCTGAGAATAGTGTATGCGGCGACCGAGTTGCTCTTGCCCGGCGTCAATACGGG
ATAATACCGCGCCACATAGCAGAACTTTAAAAGTGCTCATCATTGGAAAACGTTCTTCGGGGCGAAAACT
CTCAAGGATCTTACCGCTGTTGAGATCCAGTTCGATGTAACCCACTCGTGCACCCAACTGATCTTCAGCA
TCTTTTACTTTCACCAGCGTTTCTGGGTGAGCAAAAACAGGAAGGCAAAATGCCGCAAAAAAGGGAATAA
GGGCGACACGGAAATGTTGAATACTCATACTCTTCCTTTTTCAATATTATTGAAGCATTTATCAGGGTTA
TTGTCTCATGAGCGGATACATATTTGAATGTATTTAGAAAAATAAACAAATAGGGGTTCCGCGCACATTT
CCCCGAAAAGTGCCACCTGACGTC
