>Addgene plasmid #44723 | pDN-D2irG4kwh | addgene partial sequence | sequence record 62620 | Bglob-intron-F 5'-ctggtcatcatcctgccttt-3'
GATATACACTGTTTGAGATGAGGATAAAATACTCTGAGTCCAAACCGGGCCCCTCTGCTAACCATGTTCA
TGCCTTCTTCTTTTTCCTACAGGTCCTGCAGGCGCCACCATGGTGAGCAAGGGCGAGGAGCTGTTCACCG
GGGTGGTGCCCATCCTGGTCGAGCTGGACGGCGACGTAAACGGCCACAAGTTCAGCGTGTCCGGCGAGGG
CGAGGGCGATGCCACCTACGGCAAGCTGACCCTGAAGTTCATCTGCACCACCGGCAAGCTGCCCGTGCCC
TGGCCCACCCTCGTGACCACCCTGACCTACGGCGTGCAGTGCTTCAGCCGCTACCCCGACCACATGAAGC
AGCACGACTTCTTCAAGTCCGCCATGCCCGAAGGCTACGTCCAGGAGCGCACCATCTTCTTCAAGGACGA
CGGCAACTACAAGACCCGCGCCGAGGTGAAGTTCGAGGGCGACACCCTGGTGAACCGCATCGAGCTGAAG
GGCATCGACTTCAAGGAGGACGGCAACATCCTGGGGCACAAGCTGGAGTACAACTACAACAGCCACAACG
TCTATATCATGGCCGACAAGCAGAAGAACGGCATCAAGGTGAACTTCAAGATCCGCCACAACATCGAGGA
CGGCAGCGTGCAGCTCGCCGACCACTACCAGCAGAACACCCCCATCGGCGACGGCCCCGTGCTGCTGCCC
GACAACCACTACCTGAGCACCCAGTCCGCCCTGAGCAAAGACCCCAACGAGAAGCGCGATCACATGGTCC
TGCTGGAGTTCGTGACCGCCGCCGGGATCACTCTCGGCATGGACGAGCTGTACAAGTAAACCGGTGCGGC
CGCAATCAACCTCTGGATTACAAAATTTGTGAAAGATTGACTGGTATTCTTAACTATGTTGCTCCTTTTA
CGCTATGTGG
