>Addgene plasmid #44723 | pDN-D2irG4kwh | addgene partial sequence | sequence record 62621 | Bglob-intron-R 5'-TTTGCCCCCTCCATATAACA-3'
AGAAAGAACAATCAAGGGTCCCCAAACTCACCCTGAAGTTCTCAGGATCGATCCGGAGCTTTTTGCAAAA
GCCTAGGCCTCCAAAAAAGCCTCTTCACTACTTCTGGAATAGCTCAGAGGCCCTAGAGGATCCCCGGGTA
CCAAGCTTAAGTTTAAACGCTAGAGTCCGGAGGCTGGATCGGTCCCGGTGTCTTCTATGGAGGTCAAAAC
AGCTCTCTATCACTGATAGGGAGATCTGATCTCTATCACTGATAGGGATGCTTATATAGACCTCCCACCG
TACACGCCTACCGCCCATTTGCGTCAATGGGGCGGAGTTGTTACGACATTTTGGAAAGTCCCGTTGATTT
TGGTGCCAAAACAAACTCCCATTGACGTCAATGGGGTGGAGACTTGGAAATCCCCGTGAGTCAAACCGCT
ATCCACGCCCATTGATGTACTGCCAAAACCGCATCACCATGGTAATAGCGATGACTAATACGTAGATGTA
CTGCCAAGTAGGAAAGTCCCATAAGGTCATGTACTGGGCATAATGCCAGGCGGGCCATTTACCGTCATTG
ACGTCAATAGGGGGCGTACTTGGCATATGATACACTTGATGTACTGCCAAGTGGGCAGTTTACCGTAAAT
ACTCCACCCATTGACGTCAATGGAAAGTCCCTATTGGCGTTACTATGGGAACATACGTCATTATTGACGT
CAATGGGCGGGGGTCGTTGGGCGGTCAGCCAGGCGGGCCATTTACCGTAAGTTATGTAACGCGGAACTCC
ATATATGGGCTATGAACTAATGACCCCGTAATTGATTACTATTAATAACTAGTCAATAATCAATGTCAAC
GCGTATATCTGGCCCGTACATCGCGAAGCAGCGCAAAACGCCTAACCCTAAGCAGA
