>Addgene plasmid #44723 | pDN-D2irG4kwh | addgene partial sequence | sequence record 62622 | SV40pro-F 5'-TATTTATGCAGAGGCCGAGG-3'
TTCCAGAAGTAGTGAGGAGGCTTTTTTGGAGGCCTAGGCTTTTGCAAAAAGCTCCCGGGAGCTTGTATAT
CCATTTTCGGATCTGATCAGCACGTGTTGACAATTAATCATCGGCATAGTATATCGGCATAGTATAATAC
GACAAGGTGAGGAACTAAACCATGGCCAAGTTGACCAGTGCCGTTCCGGTGCTCACCGCGCGCGACGTCG
CCGGAGCGGTCGAGTTCTGGACCGACCGGCTCGGGTTCTCCCGGGACTTCGTGGAGGACGACTTCGCCGG
TGTGGTCCGGGACGACGTGACCCTGTTCATCAGCGCGGTCCAGGACCAGGTGGTGCCGGACAACACCCTG
GCCTGGGTGTGGGTGCGCGGCCTGGACGAGCTGTACGCCGAGTGGTCGGAGGTCGTGTCCACGAACTTCC
GGGACGCCTCCGGGCCGGCCATGACCGAGATCGGCGAGCAGCCGTGGGGGCGGGAGTTCGCCCTGCGCGA
CCCGGCCGGCAACTGCGTGCACTTCGTGGCCGAGGAGCAGGACTGACACGTGCTACGAGATTTCGATTCC
ACCGCCGCCTTCTATGAAAGGTTGGGCTTCGGAATCGTTTTCCGGGACGCCGGCTGGATGATCCTCCAGC
GCGGGGATCTCATGCTGGAGTTCTTCGCCCACCCCAACTTGTTTATTGCAGCTTATAATGGTTACAAATA
AAGCAATAGCATCACAAATTTCACAAATAAAGCATTTTTTTCACTGCATTCTAGTTGTGGTTTGTCCAAA
CTCATCAATGTATCTTATCATGTCTGTATACCGTCGACCTCTAGCTAGAGCTTGGCGTAATC
